>Addgene plasmid #61851 | pVenus-N1 cyclin B1 L45A (1324) | addgene partial sequence | sequence record 103910 | CMV-F 5'-CGCAAATGGGCGGTAGGCGTG-3'
CTATATAAGCAGAGCTGGTTTAGTGAACCGTCAGATCCGCTAGCGCTACCGGACTCAGATCTCGAGCTCA
AGCTTGGATGGCGCTCCGAGTCACCAGGAACTCGAAAATTAATGCTGAAAATAAGGCGAAGATCAACATG
GCAGGCGCAAAGCGCGTTCCTACGGCCCCTGCTGCAACCTCCAAGCCCGGACTGAGGCCAAGAACAGCTG
CTGGGGACATTGGTAACAAAGTCAGTGAACAACTGCAGGCCAAAATGCCTATGAAGAAGGAAGCAAAACC
TTCAGCTACTGGAAAAGTCATTGATAAAAAACTACCAAAACCTCTTGAAAAGGTACCTATGCTGGTGCCA
GTGCCAGTGTCTGAGCCAGTGCCAGAGCCAGAACCTGAGCCAGAACCTGAGCCTGTTAAAGAAGAAAAAC
TTTCGCCTGAGCCTATTTTGGTTGATACTGCCTCTCCAAGCCCAATGGAAACATCTGGATGTGCCCCTGC
AGAAGAAGACCTGTGTCAGGCTTTCTCTGATGTAATTCTTGCAGTAAATGATGTGGATGCAGAAGATGGA
GCTGATCCAAACCTTTGTAGTGAATATGTGAAAGATATTTATGCTTATCTGAGACAACTTGAGGAAGAGC
AAGCAGTCAGACCAAAATACCTACTGGGTCGGGAAGTCACTGGAAACATGAGAGCCATCCTAATTGACTG
GCTAGTACAGGTTCAAATGAAATTCAGGTTGTTGCAGGAGACCATGTACATGACTGTCTCCATTATTGAT
CGGTTCATGCAGAATAATTGTGTGCCCAAGAAGATGCTGCAGCTGGTTGGTGTCACTGCCATGTTTATTG
CAAGCAAATATGAAGAAATGTACCCTCCAGAAATTGGTGACTTTGCTTTTGTGACTGACAACACTTATAC
TAAGCACCAAATCAGACAGATGGAAATGAAGATTCTAAGAGCTTTAAACTTTGGTCTGGGTCGGCCTCTA
CCTTTGCACTTCCTTCGGAGAGCATCTAAGATTGGAGAGGTTGATGTCGAGCAACATACTTTGGCCAAAT
ACCTGATGGAACTAACTATGTTGGACTATGACATGGTGCACTTTCCTCCTTCTCAAATTGCAGCAG
