>Addgene plasmid #61851 | pVenus-N1 cyclin B1 L45A (1324) | addgene partial sequence | sequence record 103911 | SV40pA-R 5'-GAAATTTGTGATGCTATTGC-3'
TTATAAGCTGCAATAAACAAGTTAACAACAACAATTGCATTCATTTTATGTTTCAGGTTCAGGGGGAGGT
GTGGGAGGTTTTTTAAAGCAAGTAAAACCTCTACAAATGTGGTATGGCTGATTATGATCTAGAGTCGCGG
CCGCTTTACTTGTACAGCTCGTCCATGCCGAGAGTGATCCCGGCGGCGGTCACGAACTCCAGCAGGACCA
TGTGATCGCGCTTCTCGTTGGGGTCTTTGCTCAGGGCGGACTGGTAGCTCAGGTAGTGGTTGTCGGGCAG
CAGCACGGGGCCGTCGCCGATGGGGGTGTTCTGCTGGTAGTGGTCGGCGAGCTGCACGCCGCCGTCCTCG
ATGTTGTGGCGGATCTTGAAGTTGGCCTTGATGCCGTTCTTCTGCTTGTCGGCGGTGATATAGACGTTGT
GGCTGTTGTAGTTGTACTCCAGCTTGTGCCCCAGGATGTTGCCGTCCTCCTTGAAGTCGATGCCCTTCAG
CTCGATGCGGTTCACCAGGGTGTCGCCCTCGAACTTCACCTCGGCGCGGGTCTTGTAGTTGCCGTCGTCC
TTGAAGAAGATGGTGCGCTCCTGGACGTAGCCTTCGGGCATGGCGGACTTGAAGAAGTCGTGCTGCTTCA
TGTGGTCGGGGTAGCGGGCGAAGCACTGTAGGCCGTAGCCCAGAGTGGTCACGAGGGTGGGCCAGGGCAC
GGGCAGCTTGCCGGTGGTGCAGATCAGCTTCAGGGTCAGCTTGCCGTAGGTGGCATCGCCCTCGCCCTCG
CCGGACACGCTGAACTTGTGGCCGTTTACGTCGCCGTCCAGCTCGACCAGGATGGGCACCACCCCGGTGA
ACAGCTCCTCGCCCTTGCTCACCATGGTGGCGACCGGTGGATCCTCTAGAACCTTTGCCACAGCCTTGGC
TAAATCTTGAACTAGTGCAGAATTCAGCTGTGGTAGAGTGCTGATCTTAGCATGCTTCGATGTGGCATAC
TTGTTCTTGACAGTCATGTGCTTTGTAAGTCCTTGATTTACCATGACTACATTCTTAGCCAGGTGCTGCA
TAACTGGAAGA
