[The description below was written by a language model from this plasmid's Addgene catalogue record.]
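Description:
pVenus-N1 cyclin B1 L45A (1324) is a mammalian expression plasmid built on the pVenus-N1 backbone, an N1-style fusion vector in which the gene of interest is placed upstream of, and in frame with, the yellow fluorescent protein Venus. It is maintained in E. coli as a high-copy plasmid under kanamycin selection. The record does not include a feature table, so the origin of replication, polyadenylation signal and any mammalian selection marker are not stated. The cloning method and the backbone manufacturer are likewise recorded as unknown.

The insert is human cyclin B1 (CCNB1) carrying a single amino-acid substitution, leucine 45 to alanine, expressed from the CMV promoter, a strong constitutive promoter in most mammalian cell lines. Venus is fused to the C terminus of cyclin B1, so the level and localisation of the mutant protein can be followed by fluorescence in live or fixed cells.

Cyclin B1 is the mitotic partner of Cdk1 and is normally destroyed through ubiquitination by the anaphase-promoting complex/cyclosome (APC/C). The associated study concerns how the metaphase and anaphase forms of the APC/C recognise the same substrate. In that context, the construct fits use as a fluorescent reporter for comparing the degradation behaviour of the L45A mutant with that of wild-type cyclin B1 during mitosis. The record itself states the purpose only as mammalian expression of the Venus-tagged mutant, and it does not describe the specific functional consequence of the L45A change.
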