Addgene plasmid #61851: pVenus-N1 cyclin B1 L45A (1324)
Purpose: mammalian expression of cyclin B1 L45 A mutant fused to Venus
Depositing lab: Jonathon Pines. Depositing organization: Gurdon Institute. Publication: Co-activator independent differences in how the metaphase and anaphase APC/C recognise the same substrate. Matsusaka T, Enquist-Newman M, Morgan DO, Pines J. Biol Open. 2014 Sep 12;3(10):904-12. doi: 10.1242/bio.20149415. PubMed 25217616.
Backbone
  Vector backbone: pVenus-N1
  Backbone manufacturer: unknown
  Vector type: Mammalian Expression
Growth in bacteria
  Bacterial resistance: Kanamycin, 50 μg/mL
  Growth temperature: 37°C
  Growth strain: DH5alpha
  Copy number: High Copy
Gene/Insert
  Gene/Insert name: cyclin B1
  Species: H. sapiens (human)
  Mutation: L45A
  Entrez Gene: CCNB1 (a.k.a. CCNB)
  Promoter: CMV
  Tag / fusion protein: Venus (C terminal on backbone)
  Cloning method: Unknown
  Sequencing primers: 5′ CMV-F
Terms and licenses: Academic/Nonprofit Terms; Industry Terms: Not Available to Industry
How to cite: pVenus-N1 cyclin B1 L45A (1324) was a gift from Jonathon Pines (Addgene plasmid # 61851 ; http://n2t.net/addgene:61851 ; RRID:Addgene_61851)
